Addgene plasmid #149657: pBbdCas9S(-10TC)_Psyn-sgRNArodA
Purpose: all-in-one CRISPRi vector for targeting B. burgdorferi rodA
Depositing lab: Christine Jacobs-Wagner. Depositing organization: Yale University. Publication: A CRISPR interference platform for selective downregulation of gene expression in Borrelia burgdorferi. Takacs CN, Scott M, Chang Y, Kloos ZA, Irnov I, Rosa PA, Liu J, Jacobs-Wagner C. Appl Environ Microbiol. 2020 Nov 30. pii: AEM.02519-20. doi: 10.1128/AEM.02519-20. PubMed 33257311.
Backbone
  Vector backbone: pBbdCas9S(-10TC)
  Backbone manufacturer: CJW lab
  Vector type: Bacterial Expression, CRISPR
Growth in bacteria
  Bacterial resistance: Spectinomycin, 50 μg/mL
  Growth temperature: 30°C
  Growth strain: NEB 5-alpha F' Iq
  Copy number: High Copy
Gene/Insert
  Gene/Insert name: dCas9, lacI, sgRNArodA
  gRNA/shRNA sequence: TTAATCTACCTAATATACCA
  Species: Synthetic
  Promoter: PflaB, PpQE30(-10TC), Psyn
  Cloning method: Restriction Enzyme; 5′ cloning site Unknown (unknown if destroyed); 3′ cloning site Unknown (unknown if destroyed)
  Sequencing primers: 5′ Unknown
Terms and licenses: Academic/Nonprofit Terms; Industry Terms: Not Available to Industry
How to cite: pBbdCas9S(-10TC)_Psyn-sgRNArodA was a gift from Christine Jacobs-Wagner (Addgene plasmid # 149657 ; http://n2t.net/addgene:149657 ; RRID:Addgene_149657)
