[The description below was written by a language model from this plasmid's Addgene catalogue record and pLannotate feature annotations shown in this document.]
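Description:
pBbdCas9S(-10TC)_Psyn-sgRNArodA is a 10.8 kb all-in-one CRISPR interference plasmid designed to knock down expression of the rodA gene in the Lyme disease spirochete Borrelia burgdorferi. It is built on the pBbdCas9S(-10TC) backbone and is propagated in E. coli through a high-copy ColE1/pUC-type origin, with selection by an aadA (SmR) cassette conferring spectinomycin/streptomycin resistance. The recommended host is a lacIq strain, which helps keep the inducible promoter repressed during cloning. About 3 kb of the plasmid carries no annotation. Any elements supporting replication in Borrelia would presumably lie there, but the record does not identify them.

The payload has three expression units. Catalytically dead S. pyogenes Cas9 (D10A/H840A) is transcribed from PpQE30(-10TC), annotated as a T5 promoter with lac operator sequences. The name indicates a change in the -10 element, although the record does not spell out its effect. The lac repressor gene lacI lies on the opposite strand. The adjacent short match to Borrelia fliD probably reflects the flaB upstream region, consistent with the listed PflaB promoter driving lacI, so dCas9 expression is IPTG-inducible. A similar short hslU match upstream of aadA, and a small BleoR fragment after it, appear to be borrowed regulatory or leftover sequence rather than functional genes. The rodA-targeting sgRNA, a 20-nt spacer fused to the S. pyogenes guide scaffold, is expressed constitutively from the synthetic Psyn promoter, annotated as a J23119 derivative. On induction, dCas9 and the guide bind rodA and block its transcription without cutting the DNA. The depositor and sequencing-derived records carry the same features in the same order and differ only in their start coordinate.
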