Features (pLannotate 1.2.2; 11 found; start..end, strand, type, name):
   3323..3357    +  promoter       J23119(SpeI) promoter: bacterial promoter (Registry of Standard Biological Parts BBa J23119) modified to end with an SpeI site
   3379..3454    +  misc_RNA       gRNA scaffold: guide RNA scaffold for the Streptococcus pyogenes CRISPR/Cas9 system
   3565..4644    -  CDS            lacI: LACI_ECOLI - Experimental evidence at protein level: Swiss-Prot protein existence level 1. Repressor of the lactose operon. Binds allolactose as an inducer. From Escherichia coli (strain K12).
   4774..4878    -  CDS            fliD (fragment): FLID_BORBU - Protein inferred from homology: Swiss-Prot protein existence level 3. Required for the morphogenesis and for the elongation of the flagellar filament by facilitating polymerization of the flagellin monomers at the tip of growing filament. Forms a capping structure, which prevents flagellin subunits (transported through the central channel of the flagellum) from leaking out without polymerization at the distal end (By similarity). From Borrelia burgdorferi (strain ATCC 35210 / B31 / CIP 102532 / DSM 4680).
   4897..4939    +  promoter       T5 promoter: bacteriophage T5 promoter for E. coli RNA polymerase, with embedded lac operator
   4947..4967    +  protein_bind   lac operator (fragment): The lac repressor binds to the lac operator to inhibit transcription in E. coli. This inhibition can be relieved by adding lactose or isopropyl-β-D-thiogalactopyranoside (IPTG). lac repressor encoded by lacI
   5002..9106    +  CDS            dCas9 (fragment): catalytically dead mutant of the Cas9 endonuclease from the Streptococcus pyogenes Type II CRISPR/Cas system RNA-guided DNA-binding protein that lacks endonuclease activity due to the D10A mutation in the RuvC catalytic domain and the H840A mutation in the HNH catalytic domain
   9116..9241    +  CDS            hslU (fragment): HSLU_BORBU - Protein inferred from homology: Swiss-Prot protein existence level 3. ATPase subunit of a proteasome-like degradation complex; this subunit has chaperone activity. The binding of ATP and its subsequent hydrolysis by HslU are essential for unfolding of protein substrates subsequently hydrolyzed by HslV. HslU recognizes the N-terminal part of its protein substrates and unfolds these before they are guided to HslV for hydrolysis. From Borrelia burgdorferi (strain ATCC 35210 / B31 / CIP 102532 / DSM 4680).
   9278..10069   +  CDS            SmR: aminoglycoside adenylyltransferase (Murphy, 1985); aadA; confers resistance to spectinomycin and streptomycin
  10071..10117   +  CDS            BleoR (fragment): antibiotic-binding protein; Sh ble from Streptoalloteichus hindustanus; confers resistance to bleomycin, phleomycin, and Zeocin™
  10192..10780   +  rep_origin     ori: high-copy-number ColE1/pMB1/pBR322/pUC origin of replication
>Addgene plasmid #149657 | pBbdCas9S(-10TC)_Psyn-sgRNArodA | depositor full sequence | sequence record 292382 | pBbdCas9S(-10TC)_Psyn-sgRNArodA sequence 10846 bps
CCTGCACTAGATCCCCGGCAAGTTCATCCTTAGGGTTTCCATATCTCTTAAAAAGTCAATTTCTGCTTGA
TTAATTTCTTGTGGATTATTGTTTTTGCGGTTTTTCATTTTTTATCTCCTTGAGTATTGAATTTTTTCTT
ATATATAAATATATAGCAAAAACTATTTTTGCCAACTTTTTTACAAAAAATTTTTTATTAAAACACTTAG
GGCTTTGCTAAATTCTCTTTTAAAAGAACTTAGTAAAGCCCTATGGATTTAAGAACTGATTATACTTACG
TAGTAAAAATACTACAGATATTAATAGTATAGACCATATCAAAATCATAATCAATTTATATTTATCTAAA
ATTGTAGTCCATACAAAATACAAAAAAATTAGGTTTTTCTAAATTCTATTTTAAAAGAACTTAGTAACAC
CTAATCTCTAAATTACTTACAAAATTCTAAAATTAGATTTTTAGTTCTTCATATTTCTTTAAAAGTTTTT
TAAGAAAATCTTTTTGATTTTCAAAAATTTCATGCATCATAAAACTAGTAAATTTGGATTTTTTTTTGTA
AAAATCATAACTTTCTTGGGTTTTAAGTTGAAATCTTAATGGTTTTATTGGATTTTGCCTAGATTTTTTT
AACGCCGGACTTTCTTTATCTTTTATAAAATTATAAGAATTTTTAATACCATTTTCTATTAAATAATCTT
CTTTTATAAGCCCCTCTTGCAGTGCAGTTGCTAATCTTAAATACTTATACGCTTGAGTTTTTGCTACATC
AAAGTCTTTTATAAAATCAAGAAAAGTTTTATAACCATCAAATTTATAATATTGATTATCTTTTATTTCT
TTTAAAATTTTAATATTTTCCACCCTGTGGAATATTTCTTTTTTGAAATTGTCATTTAACTTTTCCTTTA
GTGTCTTGTAATAAGAAATTTTACTTTCATTAATCATTAAATTTTGTTCAACATAAGTATCTATCTTTTT
TGTTAAAACTTTAACAACACGTTTTTTTTCCATAAAAATTTTCCTTTATTTTTGCAACATTTTCCTTAAT
TGATATAATTGTTACTATTTTAGATTTTTTAATATCCACTTAAGAATTAATCCCTCACTAGAATATTTTT
TATTATAGAATTCATATACATGTTTTTCTAAATCTATAAATTTATCAACAATTGCTTTATTATAGGGTGT
ATCTATCTTTTCTTTTCTTAATAATCGTCTCATATTCTTTAAATAACAACAAACACTGCCGGTTTTAAAC
CTAAATTCTATGTAATATATTTTTGAAAAAGTATATACATTTTCAACCCCGTTTATTTCATACTTTACAA
AAACATTATTTATTGGTTTTCTATAACCATAGTAAATGCCTAAAAATTTGTCCCCGTCTTTCATAGGATA
TAGATAAAGTTTTTGAATCTCTGATTTATCTAATAATTTTTCAAAAAAAATTATACACCGCTTTTGTTTG
TTACTAACTACTCTATGCAATGCCTTTAATATTTTTGTGTGATATATATTTTTATCACCTTTTTTTTCTT
TCAGCAGGAAGATACTTTCTTTTGGAAATTTAATTTTTTGTTCATTTATTCTTGCAGCCTTAAGTCCGAT
TTTCATATTTAATCCTTATATAGCCTTTCTATTTAATTCTTTTAAACTCAATAAACTTTTTTGGTTTTTC
ATTAGTTCTAATAATTCGCAATAATATGTGCAAAACACTTTATTGTATTCTATTTTCTTTTGGTTATTCA
AATATTCTTTTATAATTGGCTTTAGAAGTTCAATATTTACTTCTTTTTTTAGTTGTTCAATAAGGATATT
GAAAATGTTTGTTTTTAAATCTTGATAATTTTGTTGAGAATTTTCTTTTTTTCTTTCAATTGACTTCTCT
AATTTACGCTTTATATTGTTTAAATCGCTATATTTATGACTTTCAATAATAAAATGAGGCTTAAATTTGT
AATTTTCGTATATTTTTTGGAAACTTGTTTCTAATTGTTTAGAATTATATTCATTTTTTTCAAATTCTTT
TTGAGTGTTGCATAGAATTTCCTTTAATTTTTCTTGTTTTTCTTTCATACAAGATTTAGTAAAATGTATA
TTTTTATTTTTTAGTAATTTAATTTCTATTATTTTTATGATTTTAAGTATTTTGATTATATTATCTTTAT
CAATATTTAAATTGAATAAAATTGTAAGAAAAATTGAAAGAATTTTTTTACATAAAAAGTTACATTTATT
GAAGTAATTTCTTACTTGATACTTTTCTATTTCATTAATCTTTCTTTCTTCTTTTATATTATTTTTATTA
TTTAAACACTCCTTTAAATCTACACTCCCATTTTTAGTAAATCTATCTTTAAGGCCCCTTGAAACTCTAT
TTTGAAATCTTAAATCTTTTTTTTCTTGAAAGTATTTATAGATTTTTTGGTAACATTCTTTTTTTGAAAA
ATTAAGTTGATAGTATATTTCGGTCCCCAAATTTACCCCTAAGTGTTTGTGATAATTAGTTGTGACTTTA
AATTCTTTTTCTAATTTGTAAAGGTAATTTTGCAGTGTTTTTAGTTTAACGGGTGTTTGACTATTTCTTT
TAAGGTTTTCATTAAAGTAATAGAGTATGTTTTTTTGTGTGTATTTCTTATATGTTTTATTTATGTACGC
TAGTGTTGAGATAAGAACTACTAATTTATACTGTAATTTATTGTAGCAAGTTGTGGTTTTACTGGTTTTG
TTTATATTAGATAAGTTTTCCATTTATAGCTCCTTGAATACCGGATTTTTTATCTATAAAGTATATATAT
CACAATTTTGATTTAAAAGTAAATTCTTTTTTTAAAAATACAAAAATTTTTTATAAATTATATAGACCAT
GATATTGTATTAATACTAATTGATTTTAATTTAAGGTTGAACTAAAATAAACATAGTTTTGTAGAAAATA
ATTTTTCATTATTTTGCTACTTGATATTGGATCGTAAAAATATTAGGGCTTTACAAAGTTCTTTTAAAAG
AGAATTTAGTAAAGCCCTAAGTCTTTTAATAAAAAATTTTTTGTAAAAAAGTTGGCAAAAATAGTTTTTG
CTATATATTTATATATAAGAAAAAATTCAATACTCAAGGAGATAAAAAATGGAAAACTTAAACAATAATC
CACAAAAAATTAATCAAATAAATAAGCAAACTAATTTTATTGGTTTTGAAAATTTTATAGAACTTGATAA
TCAAGTTAATCAAACTAAAGAAAAAAGTAAATTAAGTAAGATAGGTAAGAAATTACCCGGAATAAGCAGT
CAAGTCTAGTGCGGCCGGAATTCTAAAGATCTTTGACAGCTAGCTCAGTCCTAGGTATAATACTAGTGTT
AATCTACCTAATATACCAGTTTTAGAGCTAGAAATAGCAAGTTAAAATAAGGCTAGTCCGTTATCAACTT
GAAAAAGTGGCACCGAGTCGGTGCTTTTTTTGGCGCGCCAAATAATGCCCGTGTCCCTGTTGAATAGGGA
CACGGTTTTTTAACAATTTTTTTATTCCTAGGCCTTAGTGGCCGGTACCCGGGGATCCTTATTACTGGCC
GCTTTCTAGCCTGGATACTTGTCTGGCTAGTTGCATTAGAGAGTCAGCTAGAGCCCTAGGGCTAGCTGTT
TGTGTATTCGGAGCCAGTGTAGTTTTTCTTTTTACTAACGATACGGGTAATAATTGATTGCCTTTTACAG
CCTGACCTTGAGACAATTGCAAAAGTCTGTCCACAGAGGTTTGACCTAATAATCTAAAATCTTGTTTGAT
AGTAGTAAGTGGAGGTATGTAGCAACTAGAATCTTCTGTATCATCATAACCCACAACTGAAATATCAGCC
CCAACTCTAAGTCCACTTTCAGTAATAGCTCGCATAGCTCCTAAAGCCATTTGATCATTAGCAACTAACA
TAGCAGTAGGGACAATGCCTTCATTTAACATTTGCATTGTTTGCTGAAATCCTGACATAGCAGACCAATC
TCCTTCTCTTTCTGCTATTGGTTGTATTTGATTTCTTGTTAAATACTTGTGCCATCCTGCTAATCTCAAT
CTGGCACTTACTGAACTTAAGGGACCTGCAAGTAGTGCAATTTGTTGATGGCCTAATGCAACAAGGTGTT
CAACTCCTAACCTTGTTCCATCTTCGTGAGAAAAAATTATAGAGTTTATTGGGGTTTGGTCCGACACATC
CAAAAACAATGCTGGAACATTAGTACATGCTGCTTCAACTGCAATCGCATCTTGGTCATCAAGAGGATAA
TTAATTATAAGTCCACTAACACGTTGAGCTAATAAATTATGTACTGCTGCCTTACAAGCCTCTACACCTG
ATCTCTCAACCATTGATACAACAACGCTTGCACCAAGTTGATCAGCTCTCGATTTAATTGCGGCTACAAT
TTGACTAGGCGCATGTAATGCAAGTGATGATGTGGCAACTCCAATTAAAAGTGATTGTTTCCCCGCAAGT
TGCTGAGCAACGCGATTTGGTATATAATTCAACTCTGCCATAGCTGCTTCAACCTTCTCTCTTGTTTTTG
CAGATACATGACTTGCTTGGTTCACAACTCTCGAAACCGTTTGGTAGCTAACCCCGGCATATTCAGCAAC
ATCATACAAAGTAACAGGTTTCATGGATCATTCCTCCATGATAAAATTTAAATTTCTGACTTTGGCAAAT
CCTTTTGCCTGTTAAAAAGAATAGCACAAAAATTAAAAAAAAAGAAACGCAAATAGCAATAGCATTAAAA
ATAATTATTATTATTTATTTCTTTGATTAAAATCAAAAGCCTTTAATGTATTTTCTTGATCTTTCATGCG
CTTAACGGTAAAATCCAAGGTATTAAGTTCACCTTCCACTTTTCTCTCTCTATCTTCTCTAGAAAATCAT
AAAAAATTTATTTGCTTTGTGAGCGGATAACAATTATAACAGATTCAATTGTGAGCGGATAACAATTTCA
CACAGAATTCATTAAAGAGGAGAAATTACATATGGATAAGAAATACTCAATAGGCTTAGCTATCGGCACA
AATAGCGTCGGATGGGCGGTGATCACTGATGAATATAAGGTTCCGTCTAAAAAGTTCAAGGTTCTGGGAA
ATACAGACCGCCACAGTATCAAAAAAAATCTTATAGGGGCTCTTTTATTTGACAGTGGAGAGACAGCGGA
AGCGACTCGTCTCAAACGGACAGCTCGTAGAAGGTATACACGTCGGAAGAATCGTATTTGTTATCTACAG
GAGATTTTTTCAAATGAGATGGCGAAAGTAGATGATAGTTTCTTTCATCGACTTGAAGAGTCTTTTTTGG
TGGAAGAAGACAAGAAGCATGAACGTCATCCTATTTTTGGAAATATAGTAGATGAAGTTGCTTATCATGA
GAAATATCCAACTATCTATCATCTGCGAAAAAAATTGGTAGATTCTACTGATAAAGCGGATTTGCGCTTA
ATCTATTTGGCCTTAGCGCATATGATTAAGTTTCGTGGTCATTTTTTGATTGAGGGAGATTTAAATCCTG
ATAATAGTGATGTGGACAAACTATTTATCCAGTTGGTACAAACCTACAATCAATTATTTGAAGAAAACCC
TATTAACGCAAGTGGAGTAGATGCTAAAGCGATTCTTTCTGCACGATTGAGTAAATCAAGACGATTAGAA
AATCTCATTGCTCAGCTCCCCGGTGAGAAGAAAAATGGCTTATTTGGGAATCTCATTGCTTTGTCATTGG
GTTTGACCCCTAATTTTAAATCAAATTTTGATTTGGCAGAAGATGCTAAATTACAGCTTTCAAAAGATAC
TTACGATGATGATTTAGATAATTTATTGGCGCAAATTGGAGATCAATATGCTGATTTGTTTTTGGCAGCT
AAGAATTTATCAGATGCTATTTTACTTTCAGATATCCTAAGAGTAAATACTGAAATAACTAAGGCTCCCC
TATCAGCTTCAATGATTAAACGCTACGATGAACATCATCAAGACTTGACTCTTTTAAAAGCTTTAGTTCG
ACAACAACTTCCAGAAAAGTATAAAGAAATCTTTTTTGATCAATCAAAAAACGGATATGCAGGTTATATT
GATGGGGGAGCTAGCCAAGAAGAATTTTATAAATTTATCAAACCAATTTTAGAAAAAATGGATGGTACTG
AGGAATTATTGGTGAAACTAAATCGTGAAGATTTGCTGCGCAAGCAACGGACCTTTGACAACGGCTCTAT
TCCCCATCAAATTCACTTGGGTGAGCTGCATGCTATTTTGAGAAGACAAGAAGACTTTTATCCATTTTTA
AAAGACAATCGTGAGAAGATTGAAAAAATCTTGACTTTTCGAATTCCTTATTATGTTGGTCCATTGGCGC
GTGGCAATAGTCGTTTTGCATGGATGACTCGGAAGTCTGAAGAAACAATTACCCCATGGAATTTTGAAGA
AGTTGTCGATAAAGGTGCTTCAGCTCAATCATTTATTGAACGCATGACAAACTTTGATAAAAATCTTCCA
AATGAAAAAGTACTACCAAAACATAGTTTGCTTTATGAGTATTTTACGGTTTATAACGAATTGACAAAGG
TCAAATATGTTACTGAAGGAATGCGAAAACCAGCATTTCTTTCAGGTGAACAGAAGAAAGCCATTGTTGA
TTTACTCTTCAAAACAAATCGAAAAGTAACCGTTAAGCAATTAAAAGAAGATTATTTCAAAAAAATAGAA
TGTTTTGATAGTGTTGAAATTTCAGGAGTTGAAGATAGATTTAATGCTTCATTAGGTACCTACCATGATT
TGCTAAAAATTATTAAAGATAAAGATTTTTTGGATAATGAAGAAAATGAAGATATCTTAGAGGATATTGT
TTTAACATTGACCTTATTTGAAGATAGGGAGATGATTGAGGAAAGACTTAAAACATATGCTCACCTCTTT
GATGATAAGGTGATGAAACAGCTTAAACGTCGCCGTTATACTGGTTGGGGACGTTTGTCTCGAAAATTGA
TTAATGGTATTAGGGATAAGCAATCTGGCAAAACAATATTAGATTTTTTGAAATCAGATGGTTTTGCCAA
TCGCAATTTTATGCAGCTGATCCATGATGATAGTTTGACATTTAAAGAAGACATTCAAAAAGCACAAGTG
TCTGGACAAGGCGATAGTTTACATGAACATATTGCAAATTTAGCTGGTAGCCCTGCTATTAAAAAAGGTA
TTTTACAGACTGTAAAAGTTGTTGATGAATTGGTCAAAGTAATGGGGCGGCATAAGCCAGAAAATATCGT
TATTGAAATGGCACGTGAAAATCAGACAACTCAAAAGGGCCAGAAAAATTCGCGAGAGCGTATGAAACGA
ATCGAAGAAGGTATCAAAGAATTAGGAAGTCAGATTCTTAAAGAGCATCCTGTTGAAAATACTCAATTGC
AAAATGAAAAGCTCTATCTCTATTATCTCCAAAATGGAAGAGACATGTATGTGGACCAAGAATTAGATAT
TAATCGTTTAAGTGATTATGATGTCGATGCCATTGTTCCACAAAGTTTCCTTAAAGACGATTCAATAGAC
AATAAGGTCTTAACGCGTTCTGATAAAAATCGTGGTAAATCGGATAACGTTCCAAGTGAAGAAGTAGTCA
AAAAGATGAAAAACTATTGGAGACAACTTCTAAACGCCAAGTTAATCACTCAACGTAAGTTTGATAATTT
AACGAAAGCTGAACGTGGAGGTTTGAGTGAACTTGATAAAGCTGGTTTTATCAAACGCCAATTGGTTGAA
ACTCGCCAAATCACTAAGCATGTGGCACAAATTTTGGATAGTCGCATGAATACTAAATACGATGAAAATG
ATAAACTTATTCGAGAGGTTAAAGTGATTACCTTAAAATCTAAATTAGTTTCTGACTTCCGAAAAGATTT
CCAATTCTATAAAGTACGTGAGATTAACAATTACCATCATGCCCATGATGCGTATCTAAATGCCGTCGTT
GGAACTGCTTTGATTAAGAAATATCCAAAACTTGAATCGGAGTTTGTCTATGGTGATTATAAAGTTTATG
ATGTTCGTAAAATGATTGCTAAGTCTGAGCAAGAAATAGGCAAAGCAACCGCAAAATATTTCTTTTACTC
TAATATCATGAACTTCTTCAAAACAGAAATTACACTTGCAAATGGAGAGATTCGCAAACGCCCTCTAATC
GAAACTAATGGGGAAACTGGAGAAATTGTCTGGGATAAAGGGCGAGATTTTGCCACAGTGCGCAAAGTAT
TGTCCATGCCCCAAGTCAATATTGTCAAGAAAACAGAAGTACAGACAGGCGGATTCTCCAAGGAGTCAAT
TTTACCAAAAAGAAATTCGGACAAGCTTATTGCTCGTAAAAAAGACTGGGATCCAAAAAAATATGGTGGT
TTTGATAGTCCAACGGTAGCTTATTCAGTCCTAGTGGTTGCTAAGGTGGAAAAAGGGAAATCGAAGAAGT
TAAAATCCGTTAAAGAGTTACTAGGGATCACAATTATGGAAAGAAGTTCCTTTGAAAAAAATCCGATTGA
CTTTTTAGAAGCTAAAGGATATAAGGAAGTTAAAAAAGACTTAATCATTAAACTACCTAAATATAGTCTT
TTTGAGTTAGAAAACGGTCGTAAACGGATGCTGGCTAGTGCCGGAGAATTACAAAAAGGAAATGAGCTGG
CTCTGCCAAGCAAATATGTGAATTTTTTATATTTAGCTAGTCATTATGAAAAGTTGAAGGGTAGTCCAGA
AGATAACGAACAAAAACAATTGTTTGTGGAGCAGCATAAGCATTATTTAGATGAGATTATTGAGCAAATC
AGTGAATTTTCTAAGCGTGTTATTTTAGCAGATGCCAATTTAGATAAAGTTCTTAGTGCATATAACAAAC
ATAGAGACAAACCAATACGTGAACAAGCAGAAAATATTATTCATTTATTTACGTTGACGAATCTTGGAGC
TCCCGCTGCTTTTAAATATTTTGATACAACAATTGATCGTAAACGATATACGTCTACAAAAGAAGTTTTA
GATGCCACTCTTATCCATCAATCCATCACTGGTCTTTATGAAACACGCATTGATTTGAGTCAGCTAGGAG
GTGACTAATAAAAGCTTGATCAGATCTCAGCTTTTTTTTGAAGTGCCTGGCAGTAAGTTGAAAAAATTTG
AAATAAACTTGGACTATGTTAATAAAAAAATACAAATTAACGAACAAAAAGATTTGAATTATTATATAAT
TTAGTTAAAAGCAATTTTAAATGAGGGAGGTTTCCATATGAGGGAAGCGGTGATCGCCGAAGTATCGACT
CAACTATCAGAGGTAGTTGGCGTCATCGAGCGCCATCTCGAACCGACGTTGCTGGCCGTACATTTGTACG
GCTCCGCAGTGGATGGCGGCCTGAAGCCACACAGTGATATTGATTTGCTGGTTACGGTGACCGTAAGGCT
TGATGAAACAACGCGGCGAGCTTTGATCAACGACCTTTTGGAAACTTCGGCTTCCCCTGGAGAGAGCGAG
ATTCTCCGCGCTGTAGAAGTCACCATTGTTGTGCACGACGACATCATTCCGTGGCGTTATCCAGCTAAGC
GCGAACTGCAATTTGGAGAATGGCAGCGCAATGACATTCTTGCAGGTATCTTCGAGCCAGCCACGATCGA
CATTGATCTGGCTATCTTGCTGACAAAAGCAAGAGAACATAGCGTTGCCTTGGTAGGTCCAGCGGCGGAG
GAACTCTTTGATCCGGTTCCTGAACAGGATCTATTTGAGGCGCTAAATGAAACCTTAACGCTATGGAACT
CGCCGCCCGACTGGGCTGGCGATGAGCGAAATGTAGTGCTTACGTTGTCCCGCATTTGGTACAGCGCAGT
AACCGGCAAAATCGCGCCGAAGGATGTCGCTGCCGACTGGGCAATGGAGCGCCTGCCGGCCCAGTATCAG
CCCGTCATACTTGAAGCTAGACAGGCTTATCTTGGACAAGAAGAAGATCGCTTGGCCTCGCGCGCAGATC
AGTTGGAAGAATTTGTCCACTACGTGAAAGGCGAGATCACCAAGGTAGTCGGCAAATAATGACGTCGCCG
GAGCGGTCGAGTTCTGGACCGACCGGCTCGGGTTCTCATGACCAAAATCCCTTAACGTGAGTTTTCGTTC
CACTGAGCGTCAGACCCCGTAGAAAAGATCAAAGGATCTTCTTGAGATCCTTTTTTTCTGCGCGTAATCT
GCTGCTTGCAAACAAAAAAACCACCGCTACCAGCGGTGGTTTGTTTGCCGGATCAAGAGCTACCAACTCT
TTTTCCGAAGGTAACTGGCTTCAGCAGAGCGCAGATACCAAATACTGTCCTTCTAGTGTAGCCGTAGTTA
GGCCACCACTTCAAGAACTCTGTAGCACCGCCTACATACCTCGCTCTGCTAATCCTGTTACCAGTGGCTG
CTGCCAGTGGCGATAAGTCGTGTCTTACCGGGTTGGACTCAAGACGATAGTTACCGGATAAGGCGCAGCG
GTCGGGCTGAACGGGGGGTTCGTGCACACAGCCCAGCTTGGAGCGAACGACCTACACCGAACTGAGATAC
CTACAGCGTGAGCTATGAGAAAGCGCCACGCTTCCCGAAGGGAGAAAGGCGGACAGGTATCCGGTAAGCG
GCAGGGTCGGAACAGGAGAGCGCACGAGGGAGCTTCCAGGGGGAAACGCCTGGTATCTTTATAGTCCTGT
CGGGTTTCGCCACCTCTGACTTGAGCGTCGATTTTTGTGATGCTCGTCAGGGGGGCGGAGCCTATGGAAA
AACGCCAGCAACGCGGCCTTTTTACGGTTCCTGGGCTTTTGCTGGCCTTTTGCTCACATGTTCTTT
