Features (pLannotate 1.2.2; 11 found; start..end, strand, type, name):
   1040..1074    +  promoter       J23119(SpeI) promoter: bacterial promoter (Registry of Standard Biological Parts BBa J23119) modified to end with an SpeI site
   1096..1171    +  misc_RNA       gRNA scaffold: guide RNA scaffold for the Streptococcus pyogenes CRISPR/Cas9 system
   1282..2361    -  CDS            lacI: LACI_ECOLI - Experimental evidence at protein level: Swiss-Prot protein existence level 1. Repressor of the lactose operon. Binds allolactose as an inducer. From Escherichia coli (strain K12).
   2491..2595    -  CDS            fliD (fragment): FLID_BORBU - Protein inferred from homology: Swiss-Prot protein existence level 3. Required for the morphogenesis and for the elongation of the flagellar filament by facilitating polymerization of the flagellin monomers at the tip of growing filament. Forms a capping structure, which prevents flagellin subunits (transported through the central channel of the flagellum) from leaking out without polymerization at the distal end (By similarity). From Borrelia burgdorferi (strain ATCC 35210 / B31 / CIP 102532 / DSM 4680).
   2614..2656    +  promoter       T5 promoter: bacteriophage T5 promoter for E. coli RNA polymerase, with embedded lac operator
   2664..2684    +  protein_bind   lac operator (fragment): The lac repressor binds to the lac operator to inhibit transcription in E. coli. This inhibition can be relieved by adding lactose or isopropyl-β-D-thiogalactopyranoside (IPTG). lac repressor encoded by lacI
   2719..6823    +  CDS            dCas9 (fragment): catalytically dead mutant of the Cas9 endonuclease from the Streptococcus pyogenes Type II CRISPR/Cas system RNA-guided DNA-binding protein that lacks endonuclease activity due to the D10A mutation in the RuvC catalytic domain and the H840A mutation in the HNH catalytic domain
   6833..6958    +  CDS            hslU (fragment): HSLU_BORBU - Protein inferred from homology: Swiss-Prot protein existence level 3. ATPase subunit of a proteasome-like degradation complex; this subunit has chaperone activity. The binding of ATP and its subsequent hydrolysis by HslU are essential for unfolding of protein substrates subsequently hydrolyzed by HslV. HslU recognizes the N-terminal part of its protein substrates and unfolds these before they are guided to HslV for hydrolysis. From Borrelia burgdorferi (strain ATCC 35210 / B31 / CIP 102532 / DSM 4680).
   6995..7786    +  CDS            SmR: aminoglycoside adenylyltransferase (Murphy, 1985); aadA; confers resistance to spectinomycin and streptomycin
   7788..7834    +  CDS            BleoR (fragment): antibiotic-binding protein; Sh ble from Streptoalloteichus hindustanus; confers resistance to bleomycin, phleomycin, and Zeocin™
   7909..8497    +  rep_origin     ori: high-copy-number ColE1/pMB1/pBR322/pUC origin of replication
>Addgene plasmid #149657 | pBbdCas9S(-10TC)_Psyn-sgRNArodA | addgene full sequence | sequence record 307064 | Addgene NGS Result
CTTTCTTCTTTTATATTATTTTTATTATTTAAACACTCCTTTAAATCTACACTCCCATTTTTAGTAAATC
TATCTTTAAGGCCCCTTGAAACTCTATTTTGAAATCTTAAATCTTTTTTTTCTTGAAAGTATTTATAGAT
TTTTTGGTAACATTCTTTTTTTGAAAAATTAAGTTGATAGTATATTTCGGTCCCCAAATTTACCCCTAAG
TGTTTGTGATAATTAGTTGTGACTTTAAATTCTTTTTCTAATTTGTAAAGGTAATTTTGCAGTGTTTTTA
GTTTAACGGGTGTTTGACTATTTCTTTTAAGGTTTTCATTAAAGTAATAGAGTATGTTTTTTTGTGTGTA
TTTCTTATATGTTTTATTTATGTACGCTAGTGTTGAGATAAGGACTACTAATTTATACTGTAATTTATTG
TAGCAAGTTGTGGTTTTACTGGTTTTGTTTATATTAGATAAGTTTTCCATTTATAGCTCCTTGAATACCG
GATTTTTTATCTATAAAGTATATATATCACAATTTTGATTTAAAAGTAAATTCTTTTTTTAAAAATACAA
AAATTTTTTATAAATTATATAGACCATGATATTGTATTAATACTAATTGATTTTAATTTAAGGTTGAACT
AAAATAAACATAGTTTTGTAGAAAATAATTTTTCATTATTTTGCTACTTGATATTGGATCGTAAAAATAT
TAGGGCTTTACAAAGTTCTTTTAAAAGAGAATTTAGTAAAGCCCTAAGTCTTTTAATAAAAAATTTTTTG
TAAAAAAGTTGGCAAAAATAGTTTTTGCTATATATTTATATATAAGAAAAAATTCAATACTCAAGGAGAT
AAAAAATGGAAAACTTAAACAATAATCCACAAAAAATTAATCAAATAAATAAGCAAACTAATTTTATTGG
TTTTGAAAATTTTATAGAACTTGATAATCAAGTTAATCAAACTAAAGAAAAAAGTAAATTAAGTAAGATA
GGTAAGAAATTACCCGGAATAAGCAGTCAAGTCTAGTGCGGCCGGAATTCTAAAGATCTTTGACAGCTAG
CTCAGTCCTAGGTATAATACTAGTGTTAATCTACCTAATATACCAGTTTTAGAGCTAGAAATAGCAAGTT
AAAATAAGGCTAGTCCGTTATCAACTTGAAAAAGTGGCACCGAGTCGGTGCTTTTTTTGGCGCGCCAAAT
AATGCCCGTGTCCCTGTTGAATAGGGACACGGTTTTTTAACAATTTTTTTATTCCTAGGCCTTAGTGGCC
GGTACCCGGGGATCCTTATTACTGGCCGCTTTCTAGCCTGGATACTTGTCTGGCTAGTTGCATTAGAGAG
TCAGCTAGAGCCCTAGGGCTAGCTGTTTGTGTATTCGGAGCCAGTGTAGTTTTTCTTTTTACTAACGATA
CGGGTAATAATTGATTGCCTTTTACAGCCTGACCTTGAGACAATTGCAAAAGTCTGTCCACAGAGGTTTG
ACCTAATAATCTAAAATCTTGTTTGATAGTAGTAAGTGGAGGTATGTAGCAACTAGAATCTTCTGTATCA
TCATAACCCACAACTGAAATATCAGCCCCAACTCTAAGTCCACTTTCAGTAATAGCTCGCATAGCTCCTA
AAGCCATTTGATCATTAGCAACTAACATAGCAGTAGGGACAATGCCTTCATTTAACATTTGCATTGTTTG
CTGAAATCCTGACATAGCAGACCAATCTCCTTCTCTTTCTGCTATTGGTTGTATTTGATTTCTTGTTAAA
TACTTGTGCCATCCTGCTAATCTCAATCTGGCACTTACTGAACTTAAGGGACCTGCAAGTAGTGCAATTT
GTTGATGGCCTAATGCAACAAGGTGTTCAACTCCTAACCTTGTTCCATCTTCGTGAGAAAAAATTATAGA
GTTTATTGGGGTTTGGTCCGACACATCCAAAAACAATGCTGGAACATTAGTACATGCTGCTTCAACTGCA
ATCGCATCTTGGTCATCAAGAGGATAATTAATTATAAGTCCACTAACACGTTGAGCTAATAAATTATGTA
CTGCTGCCTTACAAGCCTCTACACCTGATCTCTCAACCATTGATACAACAACGCTTGCACCAAGTTGATC
AGCTCTCGATTTAATTGCGGCTACAATTTGACTAGGCGCATGTAATGCAAGTGATGATGTGGCAACTCCA
ATTAAAAGTGATTGTTTCCCCGCAAGTTGCTGAGCAACGCGATTTGGTATATAATTCAACTCTGCCATAG
CTGCTTCAACCTTCTCTCTTGTTTTTGCAGATACATGACTTGCTTGGTTCACAACTCTCGAAACCGTTTG
GTAGCTAACCCCGGCATATTCAGCAACATCATACAAAGTAACAGGTTTCATGGATCATTCCTCCATGATA
AAATTTAAATTTCTGACTTTGGCAAATCCTTTTGCCTGTTAAAAAGAATAGCACAAAAATTAAAAAAAAA
GAAACGCAAATAGCAATAGCATTAAAAATAATTATTATTATTTATTTCTTTGATTAAAATCAAAAGCCTT
TAATGTATTTTCTTGATCTTTCATGCGCTTAACGGTAAAATCCAAGGTATTAAGTTCACCTTCCACTTTT
CTCTCTCTATCTTCTCTAGAAAATCATAAAAAATTTATTTGCTTTGTGAGCGGATAACAATTATAACAGA
TTCAATTGTGAGCGGATAACAATTTCACACAGAATTCATTAAAGAGGAGAAATTACATATGGATAAGAAA
TACTCAATAGGCTTAGCTATCGGCACAAATAGCGTCGGATGGGCGGTGATCACTGATGAATATAAGGTTC
CGTCTAAAAAGTTCAAGGTTCTGGGAAATACAGACCGCCACAGTATCAAAAAAAATCTTATAGGGGCTCT
TTTATTTGACAGTGGAGAGACAGCGGAAGCGACTCGTCTCAAACGGACAGCTCGTAGAAGGTATACACGT
CGGAAGAATCGTATTTGTTATCTACAGGAGATTTTTTCAAATGAGATGGCGAAAGTAGATGATAGTTTCT
TTCATCGACTTGAAGAGTCTTTTTTGGTGGAAGAAGACAAGAAGCATGAACGTCATCCTATTTTTGGAAA
TATAGTAGATGAAGTTGCTTATCATGAGAAATATCCAACTATCTATCATCTGCGAAAAAAATTGGTAGAT
TCTACTGATAAAGCGGATTTGCGCTTAATCTATTTGGCCTTAGCGCATATGATTAAGTTTCGTGGTCATT
TTTTGATTGAGGGAGATTTAAATCCTGATAATAGTGATGTGGACAAACTATTTATCCAGTTGGTACAAAC
CTACAATCAATTATTTGAAGAAAACCCTATTAACGCAAGTGGAGTAGATGCTAAAGCGATTCTTTCTGCA
CGATTGAGTAAATCAAGACGATTAGAAAATCTCATTGCTCAGCTCCCCGGTGAGAAGAAAAATGGCTTAT
TTGGGAATCTCATTGCTTTGTCATTGGGTTTGACCCCTAATTTTAAATCAAATTTTGATTTGGCAGAAGA
TGCTAAATTACAGCTTTCAAAAGATACTTACGATGATGATTTAGATAATTTATTGGCGCAAATTGGAGAT
CAATATGCTGATTTGTTTTTGGCAGCTAAGAATTTATCAGATGCTATTTTACTTTCAGATATCCTAAGAG
TAAATACTGAAATAACTAAGGCTCCCCTATCAGCTTCAATGATTAAACGCTACGATGAACATCATCAAGA
CTTGACTCTTTTAAAAGCTTTAGTTCGACAACAACTTCCAGAAAAGTATAAAGAAATCTTTTTTGATCAA
TCAAAAAACGGATATGCAGGTTATATTGATGGGGGAGCTAGCCAAGAAGAATTTTATAAATTTATCAAAC
CAATTTTAGAAAAAATGGATGGTACTGAGGAATTATTGGTGAAACTAAATCGTGAAGATTTGCTGCGCAA
GCAACGGACCTTTGACAACGGCTCTATTCCCCATCAAATTCACTTGGGTGAGCTGCATGCTATTTTGAGA
AGACAAGAAGACTTTTATCCATTTTTAAAAGACAATCGTGAGAAGATTGAAAAAATCTTGACTTTTCGAA
TTCCTTATTATGTTGGTCCATTGGCGCGTGGCAATAGTCGTTTTGCATGGATGACTCGGAAGTCTGAAGA
AACAATTACCCCATGGAATTTTGAAGAAGTTGTCGATAAAGGTGCTTCAGCTCAATCATTTATTGAACGC
ATGACAAACTTTGATAAAAATCTTCCAAATGAAAAAGTACTACCAAAACATAGTTTGCTTTATGAGTATT
TTACGGTTTATAACGAATTGACAAAGGTCAAATATGTTACTGAAGGAATGCGAAAACCAGCATTTCTTTC
AGGTGAACAGAAGAAAGCCATTGTTGATTTACTCTTCAAAACAAATCGAAAAGTAACCGTTAAGCAATTA
AAAGAAGATTATTTCAAAAAAATAGAATGTTTTGATAGTGTTGAAATTTCAGGAGTTGAAGATAGATTTA
ATGCTTCATTAGGTACCTACCATGATTTGCTAAAAATTATTAAAGATAAAGATTTTTTGGATAATGAAGA
AAATGAAGATATCTTAGAGGATATTGTTTTAACATTGACCTTATTTGAAGATAGGGAGATGATTGAGGAA
AGACTTAAAACATATGCTCACCTCTTTGATGATAAGGTGATGAAACAGCTTAAACGTCGCCGTTATACTG
GTTGGGGACGTTTGTCTCGAAAATTGATTAATGGTATTAGGGATAAGCAATCTGGCAAAACAATATTAGA
TTTTTTGAAATCAGATGGTTTTGCCAATCGCAATTTTATGCAGCTGATCCATGATGATAGTTTGACATTT
AAAGAAGACATTCAAAAAGCACAAGTGTCTGGACAAGGCGATAGTTTACATGAACATATTGCAAATTTAG
CTGGTAGCCCTGCTATTAAAAAAGGTATTTTACAGACTGTAAAAGTTGTTGATGAATTGGTCAAAGTAAT
GGGGCGGCATAAGCCAGAAAATATCGTTATTGAAATGGCACGTGAAAATCAGACAACTCAAAAGGGCCAG
AAAAATTCGCGAGAGCGTATGAAACGAATCGAAGAAGGTATCAAAGAATTAGGAAGTCAGATTCTTAAAG
AGCATCCTGTTGAAAATACTCAATTGCAAAATGAAAAGCTCTATCTCTATTATCTCCAAAATGGAAGAGA
CATGTATGTGGACCAAGAATTAGATATTAATCGTTTAAGTGATTATGATGTCGATGCCATTGTTCCACAA
AGTTTCCTTAAAGACGATTCAATAGACAATAAGGTCTTAACGCGTTCTGATAAAAATCGTGGTAAATCGG
ATAACGTTCCAAGTGAAGAAGTAGTCAAAAAGATGAAAAACTATTGGAGACAACTTCTAAACGCCAAGTT
AATCACTCAACGTAAGTTTGATAATTTAACGAAAGCTGAACGTGGAGGTTTGAGTGAACTTGATAAAGCT
GGTTTTATCAAACGCCAATTGGTTGAAACTCGCCAAATCACTAAGCATGTGGCACAAATTTTGGATAGTC
GCATGAATACTAAATACGATGAAAATGATAAACTTATTCGAGAGGTTAAAGTGATTACCTTAAAATCTAA
ATTAGTTTCTGACTTCCGAAAAGATTTCCAATTCTATAAAGTACGTGAGATTAACAATTACCATCATGCC
CATGATGCGTATCTAAATGCCGTCGTTGGAACTGCTTTGATTAAGAAATATCCAAAACTTGAATCGGAGT
TTGTCTATGGTGATTATAAAGTTTATGATGTTCGTAAAATGATTGCTAAGTCTGAGCAAGAAATAGGCAA
AGCAACCGCAAAATATTTCTTTTACTCTAATATCATGAACTTCTTCAAAACAGAAATTACACTTGCAAAT
GGAGAGATTCGCAAACGCCCTCTAATCGAAACTAATGGGGAAACTGGAGAAATTGTCTGGGATAAAGGGC
GAGATTTTGCCACAGTGCGCAAAGTATTGTCCATGCCCCAAGTCAATATTGTCAAGAAAACAGAAGTCCA
GACAGGCGGATTCTCCAAGGAGTCAATTTTACCAAAAAGAAATTCGGACAAGCTTATTGCTCGTAAAAAA
GACTGGGATCCAAAAAAATATGGTGGTTTTGATAGTCCAACGGTAGCTTATTCAGTCCTAGTGGTTGCTA
AGGTGGAAAAAGGGAAATCGAAGAAGTTAAAATCCGTTAAAGAGTTACTAGGGATCACAATTCTGGAAAG
AAGTTCCTTTGAAAAAAATCCGATTGACTTTTTAGAAGCTAAAGGATATAAGGAAGTTAAAAAAGACTTA
ATCATTAAACTACCTAAATATAGTCTTTTTGAGTTAGAAAACGGTCGTAAACGGATGCTGGCTAGTGCCG
GAGAATTACAAAAAGGAAATGAGCTGGCTCTGCCAAGCAAATATGTGAATTTTTTATATTTAGCTAGTCA
TTATGAAAAGTTGAAGGGTAGTCCAGAAGATAACGAACAAAAACAATTGTTTGTGGAGCAGCATAAGCAT
TATTTAGATGAGATTATTGAGCAAATCAGTGAATTTTCTAAGCGTGTTATTTTAGCAGATGCCAATTTAG
ATAAAGTTCTTAGTGCATATAACAAACATAGAGACAAACCAATACGTGAACAAGCAGAAAATATTATTCA
TTTATTTACGTTGACGAATCTTGGAGCTCCCGCTGCTTTTAAATATTTTGATACAACAATTGATCGTAAA
CGATATACGTCTACAAAAGAAGTTTTAGATGCCACTCTTATCCATCAATCCATCACTGGTCTTTATGAAA
CACGCATTGATTTGAGTCAGCTAGGAGGTGACTAATAAAAGCTTGATCAGATCTCAGCTTTTTTTTGAAG
TGCCTGGCAGTAAGTTGAAAAAATTTGAAATAAACTTGGACTATGTTAATAAAAAAATACAAATTAACGA
ACAAAAAGATTTGAATTATTATATAATTTAGTTAAAAGCAATTTTAAATGAGGGAGGTTTCCATATGAGG
GAAGCGGTGATCGCCGAAGTATCGACTCAACTATCAGAGGTAGTTGGCGTCATCGAGCGCCATCTCGAAC
CGACGTTGCTGGCCGTACATTTGTACGGCTCCGCAGTGGATGGCGGCCTGAAGCCACACAGTGATATTGA
TTTGCTGGTTACGGTGACCGTAAGGCTTGATGAAACAACGCGGCGAGCTTTGATCAACGACCTTTTGGAA
ACTTCGGCTTCCCCTGGAGAGAGCGAGATTCTCCGCGCTGTAGAAGTCACCATTGTTGTGCACGACGACA
TCATTCCGTGGCGTTATCCAGCTAAGCGCGAACTGCAATTTGGAGAATGGCAGCGCAATGACATTCTTGC
AGGTATCTTCGAGCCAGCCACGATCGACATTGATCTGGCTATCTTGCTGACAAAAGCAAGAGAACATAGC
GTTGCCTTGGTAGGTCCAGCGGCGGAGGAACTCTTTGATCCGGTTCCTGAACAGGATCTATTTGAGGCGC
TAAATGAAACCTTAACGCTATGGAACTCGCCGCCCGACTGGGCTGGCGATGAGCGAAATGTAGTGCTTAC
GTTGTCCCGCATTTGGTACAGCGCAGTAACCGGCAAAATCGCGCCGAAGGATGTCGCTGCCGACTGGGCA
ATGGAGCGCCTGCCGGCCCAGTATCAGCCCGTCATACTTGAAGCTAGACAGGCTTATCTTGGACAAGAAG
AAGATCGCTTGGCCTCGCGCGCAGATCAGTTGGAAGAATTTGTCCACTACGTGAAAGGCGAGATCACCAA
GGTAGTCGGCAAATAATGACGTCGCCGGAGCGGTCGAGTTCTGGACCGACCGGCTCGGGTTCTCATGACC
AAAATCCCTTAACGTGAGTTTTCGTTCCACTGAGCGTCAGACCCCGTAGAAAAGATCAAAGGATCTTCTT
GAGATCCTTTTTTTCTGCGCGTAATCTGCTGCTTGCAAACAAAAAAACCACCGCTACCAGCGGTGGTTTG
TTTGCCGGATCAAGAGCTACCAACTCTTTTTCCGAAGGTAACTGGCTTCAGCAGAGCGCAGATACCAAAT
ACTGTTCTTCTAGTGTAGCCGTAGTTAGGCCACCACTTCAAGAACTCTGTAGCACCGCCTACATACCTCG
CTCTGCTAATCCTGTTACCAGTGGCTGCTGCCAGTGGCGATAAGTCGTGTCTTACCGGGTTGGACTCAAG
ACGATAGTTACCGGATAAGGCGCAGCGGTCGGGCTGAACGGGGGGTTCGTGCACACAGCCCAGCTTGGAG
CGAACGACCTACACCGAACTGAGATACCTACAGCGTGAGCTATGAGAAAGCGCCACGCTTCCCGAAGGGA
GAAAGGCGGACAGGTATCCGGTAAGCGGCAGGGTCGGAACAGGAGAGCGCACGAGGGAGCTTCCAGGGGG
AAACGCCTGGTATCTTTATAGTCCTGTCGGGTTTCGCCACCTCTGACTTGAGCGTCGATTTTTGTGATGC
TCGTCAGGGGGGCGGAGCCTATGGAAAAACGCCAGCAACGCGGCCTTTTTACGGTTCCTGGCCTTTTGCT
GGCCTTTTGCTCACATGTTCTTTCCTGCACTAGATCCCCGGCAAGTTCATCCTTAGGGTTTTCATATCTC
TTAAAAAGTCAATTTCTGCTTGATTAATTTCTTGTGGATTATTGTTTTTGCGGTTTTTCATTTTTTATCT
CCTTGAGTATTGAATTTTTTCTTATATATAAATATATAGCAAAAACTATTTTTGCCAACTTTTTTACAAA
AAATTTTTTATTAAAACACTTAGGGCTTTGCTAAATTCTCTTTTAAAAGAACTTAGTAAAGCCCTATGGA
TTTAAGAACTGATTATACTTACGTAGTAAAAATACTACAGATATTAATAGTATAGACCATATCAAAATCA
TAATCAATTTATATTTATCTAAAATTGTAGTCCATACAAAATACAAAAAAATTAGGTTTTTCTAAATTCT
ATTTTAAAAGAACTTAGTAACACCTAATCTCTAAATTACTTACAAAATTCTAAAATTAGATTTTTAGTTC
TTCATATTTCTTTAAAAGTTTTTTAAGAAAATCTTTTTGATTTTCAAAAATTTCATGCATCATAAAACTA
GTAAATTTGGATTTTTTTTTGTAAAAATCATAACTTTCTTGGGTTTTAAGTTGAAATCTTAATGGTTTTA
TTGGATTTTGCCTAGATTTTTTTAACGCCGGACTTTCTTTATCTTTTATAAAATTATAAGAATTTTTAAT
ACCATTTTCTATTAAATAATCTTCTTTTATAAGCCCCTCTTGCAGTGCAGTTGCTAATCTTAAATACTTA
TACGCTTGAGTTTTTGCTACATCAAAGTCTTTTATAAAATCAAGAAAAGTTTTATAACCATCAAATTTAT
AATATTGATTATCTTTTATTTCTTTTAAAATTTTAATATTTTCCACCCTGTGGAATATTTCTTTTTTGAA
ATTGTCATTTAACTTTTCCTTTAGTGTCTTGTAATAAGAAATTTTACTTTCATTAATCATTAAATTTTGT
TCAACATAAGTATCTATCTTTTTTGTTAAAACTTTAACAACACGTTTTTTTTCCATAAAAATTTTCCTTT
ATTTTTGCAACATTTTCCTTAATTGATATAATTGTTACTATTTTAGATTTTTTAATATCCACTTAAGAAT
TAATCCCTCACTAGAATATTTTTTATTATAGAATTCATATACATGTTTTTCTAAATCTATAAATTTATCA
ACAATTGCTTTATTATAGGGTGTATCTATCTTTTCTTTTCTTAATAATCGTCTCATATTCTTTAAATAAC
AACAAACACTGCCGGTTTTAAACCTAAATTCTATGTAATATATTTTTGAAAAAGTATATACATTTTCAAC
CCCGTTTATTTCATACTTTACAAAAACATTATTTATTGGTTTTCTATAACCATAGTAAATGCCTAAAAAT
TTGTCCCCGTCTTTCATAGGATATAGATAAAGTTTTTGAATCTCTGATTTATCTAATAATTTTTCAAAAA
AAATTATACACCGCTTTTGTTTGTTACTAACTACTCTATGCAATGCCTTTAATATTTTTGTGTGATATAT
ATTTTTATCACCTTTTTTTTCTTTCAGCAGGAAGATACTTTCTTTTGGAAATTTAATTTTTTGTTCATTT
ATTCTTGCAGCCTTAAGTCCGATTTTCATATTTAATCCTTATATAGCCTTTCTATTTAATTCTTTTAAAC
TCAATAAACTTTTTTGGTTTTTCATTAGTTCTAATAATTCGCAATAATATGTGCAAAACACTTTATTGTA
TTCTATTTTCTTTTGGTTATTCAAATATTCTTTTATAATTGGCTTTAGAAGTTCAATATTTACTTCTTTT
TTTAGTTGTTCAATAAGGATATTGAAAATGTTTGTTTTTAAATCTTGATAATTTTGTTGAGAATTTTCTT
TTTTTCTTTCAATTGACTTCTCTAATTTACGCTTTATATTGTTTAAATCGCTATATTTATGACTTTCAAT
AATAAAATGAGGCTTAAATTTGTAATTTTCGTATATTTTTTGGAAACTTGTTTCTAATTGTTTAGAATTA
TATTCATTTTTTTCAAATTCTTTTTGAGTGTTGCATAGAATTTCCTTTAATTTTTCTTGTTTTTCTTTCA
TACAAGATTTAGTAAAATGTATATTTTTATTTTTTAGTAATTTAATTTCTATTATTTTTATGATTTTAAG
TATTTTGATTATATTATCTTTATCAATATTTAAATTGAATAAAATTGTAAGAAAAATTGAAAGAATTTTT
TTACATAAAAAGTTACATTTATTGAAGTAATTTCTTACTTGATACTTTTCTATTTCATTAATCTTT
